>Addgene plasmid #90968 | pRS313 - prp8 T1865K | addgene full sequence | sequence record 178496 | Addgene NGS Result
ATGAGTGGACTACCGCCCCCACCTCCTGGTTTTGAAGAGGACAGCGACTTAGCACTTCCACCACCACCAC
CACCACCGCCTGGATACGAAATCGAAGAACTGGATAATCCGATGGTGCCATCATCGGTAAATGAGGATAC
ATTCCTTCCGCCTCCACCACCTCCTCCAAGCAACTTCGAAATAAACGCTGAAGAAATTGTGGACTTCACA
TTACCACCGCCACCACCCCCTCCAGGTCTAGATGAATTAGAGACTAAAGCAGAAAAGAAAGTAGAATTAC
ATGGAAAGAGAAAATTGGACATAGGAAAAGATACTTTCGTCACTCGAAAATCAAGAAAGCGTGCAAAAAA
AATGACCAAAAAGGCAAAGAGAAGCAATTTATATACTCCTAAAGCCGAGATGCCACCGGAACATCTGCGA
AAGATTATTAATACTCACAGTGACATGGCCTCCAAAATGTACAATACTGATAAAAAGGCTTTTCTAGGCG
CTCTAAAGTATTTACCGCACGCGATTTTAAAATTGTTAGAGAACATGCCTCATCCATGGGAGCAAGCCAA
AGAAGTTAAAGTTTTATATCACACTTCAGGAGCCATAACATTTGTGAATGAAACACCAAGAGTAATAGAG
CCTGTATATACTGCCCAATGGTCAGCTACTTGGATAGCAATGAGGAGAGAAAAACGAGATAGAACACATT
TTAAAAGAATGAGATTTCCACCTTTCGATGATGACGAACCACCTCTGTCATATGAACAGCACATAGAAAA
TATCGAGCCACTGGATCCTATAAATCTTCCCTTAGACTCTCAAGATGATGAATATGTTAAAGATTGGCTC
TACGATTCCCGGCCCTTGGAGGAGGATAGTAAAAAGGTCAATGGTACATCTTATAAAAAGTGGAGTTTTG
ATTTACCTGAAATGTCGAACTTATATAGGTTATCAACGCCACTTAGAGATGAAGTAACTGACAAAAATTA
CTATTATCTTTTCGATAAAAAATCTTTTTTTAACGGTAAAGCCCTTAATAACGCAATCCCTGGAGGTCCT
AAATTTGAACCTTTATACCCAAGAGAAGAGGAGGAAGATTATAACGAATTCAACTCTATAGATAGAGTAA
TATTTAGGGTTCCTATTAGAAGCGAATATAAGGTAGCGTTTCCTCATCTATATAATTCCCGGCCCCGTTC
AGTGCGCATACCATGGTATAATAATCCAGTGTCGTGTATTATCCAGAACGATGAGGAGTACGACACGCCT
GCACTTTTTTTTGATCCATCGCTGAACCCAATACCTCACTTTATTGATAATAATTCATCCCTCAACGTAT
CAAATACAAAGGAAAACGGTGATTTCACTTTACCTGAAGATTTTGCACCTCTTTTGGCTGAAGAAGAAGA
ACTTATTTTGCCAAATACAAAAGATGCGATGTCGTTATATCATTCACCTTTTCCATTTAATAGAACTAAA
GGAAAAATGGTGAGAGCACAAGATGTTGCCCTGGCTAAAAAATGGTTTTTGCAACATCCTGACGAGGAGT
ATCCCGTTAAAGTTAAGGTCTCTTACCAAAAGCTCTTGAAGAACTACGTGCTAAATGAATTGCACCCTAC
TTTGCCAACAAACCACAACAAAACTAAGTTATTGAAGAGTTTAAAAAATACCAAGTATTTTCAACAAACT
ACAATTGATTGGGTAGAGGCAGGACTCCAGCTATGTCGACAAGGACACAATATGTTAAATTTATTAATCC
ACAGAAAGGGCCTAACTTATTTACATCTCGACTACAATTTCAATTTAAAACCAACTAAAACCTTAACCAC
AAAAGAACGTAAAAAGTCAAGACTTGGAAACTCATTTCATTTGATGCGTGAATTGCTAAAAATGATGAAA
CTGATTGTAGATACACATGTGCAGTTTAGGTTAGGAAATGTAGATGCCTTCCAGTTAGCAGATGGTATAC
ATTATATTTTGAACCACATAGGACAATTGACCGGTATTTATCGTTATAAATATAAAGTAATGCATCAAAT
CCGCGCATGTAAAGATCTGAAACATATCATATATTATAAGTTTAATAAAAATTTGGGAAAAGGACCTGGT
TGTGGATTTTGGCAACCTGCGTGGAGAGTGTGGCTAAATTTCTTAAGAGGCACTATACCACTACTCGAAA
GATATATTGGAAACCTTATCACACGTCAATTTGAAGGCCGTTCTAATGAAATTGTCAAAACTACAACTAA
ACAAAGACTTGACGCCTACTACGATCTTGAGTTACGAAACTCGGTCATGGATGACATTTTAGAAATGATG
CCTGAGAGTATTCGACAGAAAAAGGCAAGAACTATACTGCAACATTTAAGTGAGGCTTGGAGATGTTGGA
AGGCTAATATTCCATGGGATGTTCCTGGTATGCCAGCCCCAATCAAAAAAATAATTGAACGGTATATAAA
ATCCAAAGCTGATGCCTGGGTATCTGCAGCTCATTACAATCGAGAACGTATAAAGCGTGGAGCTCACGTC
GAAAAGACTATGGTTAAAAAAAATCTGGGGCGTTTAACGAGACTTTGGATCAAAAATGAGCAGGAACGTC
AAAGGCAAATACAGAAAAACGGTCCCGAAATTACTCCCGAAGAGGCTACGACCATATTTTCTGTTATGGT
TGAGTGGCTTGAATCAAGGAGCTTTTCACCAATACCATTTCCACCTTTAACTTACAAAAATGATACTAAG
ATATTAGTTCTTGCCCTCGAAGACCTAAAAGATGTCTACGCATCAAAAGTACGTTTAAATGCATCTGAAA
GGGAAGAACTTGCGTTGATAGAGGAGGCTTATGATAATCCTCACGATACTTTGAACAGAATCAAAAAGTA
CTTGTTGACCCAGCGAGTTTTTAAGCCTGTTGATATAACCATGATGGAAAACTATCAAAACATTTCCCCT
GTTTATTCAGTTGATCCCTTGGAAAAGATTACCGATGCATATCTTGATCAGTATTTATGGTACGAAGCTG
ACCAACGAAAGCTTTTCCCAAACTGGATTAAACCAAGTGATTCAGAGATACCACCTCTTCTGGTATACAA
GTGGACTCAGGGTATAAACAACCTATCTGAAATTTGGGATGTATCCAGAGGCCAATCTGCAGTTTTGCTT
GAGACTACTTTGGGTGAAATGGCCGAAAAAATTGACTTTACTTTACTTAATAGATTACTTCGCCTGATTG
TAGATCCTAATATTGCTGACTATATCACTGCAAAAAATAATGTTGTTATCAACTTTAAAGATATGAGTCA
CGTCAACAAATATGGCTTAATACGCGGGTTGAAGTTCGCTTCTTTCATATTCCAATATTACGGACTAGTT
ATAGATCTTTTACTATTGGGTCAGGAAAGGGCTACAGATTTGGCTGGTCCAGCTAACAATCCAAATGAAT
TTATGCAATTCAAGAGCAAAGAAGTAGAAAAGGCACATCCGATCAGACTTTACACCAGATATTTAGATCG
TATATATATGCTTTTTCACTTTGAAGAAGATGAGGGAGAGGAATTGACTGATGAATACTTGGCAGAGAAT
CCAGATCCAAACTTTGAAAACAGCATCGGATACAATAATAGAAAATGCTGGCCCAAAGATTCGCGCATGA
GGCTAATACGTCAGGACGTTAACCTAGGGCGAGCAGTGTTTTGGGAAATTCAAAGTAGGGTGCCAACTTC
GTTAACGTCAATTAAATGGGAAAATGCTTTTGTTTCCGTATACAGTAAAAACAATCCGAACTTACTCTTC
TCTATGTGTGGTTTTGAAGTCAGAATATTACCAAGACAAAGAATGGAAGAGGTGGTTTCTAACGATGAAG
GTGTTTGGGATTTAGTTGACGAAAGAACCAAGCAAAGAACTGCAAAAGCATATTTAAAGGTATCTGAAGA
AGAAATCAAAAAATTTGACAGCAGAATAAGAGGCATATTGATGGCCTCCGGTTCAACCACTTTTACTAAA
GTGGCCGCTAAATGGAACACTTCACTGATATCCCTTTTCACATACTTTAGAGAAGCCATTGTTGCCACGG
AGCCGTTATTAGATATCCTGGTGAAAGGAGAAACAAGAATTCAAAACCGTGTCAAACTTGGTTTAAATTC
GAAAATGCCAACAAGATTTCCACCTGCTGTTTTTTATACACCAAAAGAACTTGGTGGGTTGGGTATGATT
AGTGCTTCTCATATTTTAATTCCTGCATCTGACTTAAGTTGGTCAAAACAGACCGATACTGGAATTACGC
ATTTTCGTGCTGGTATGACGCACGAGGATGAAAAATTAATCCCAACTATCTTCCGTTACATCACTACTTG
GGAAAATGAATTTTTAGACTCTCAAAGGGTGTGGGCCGAGTATGCAACGAAAAGGCAGGAAGCTATTCAG
CAGAATAGGAGGTTAGCTTTTGAAGAACTTGAAGGATCGTGGGATCGTGGTATACCTCGTATTAGCACTT
TATTTCAAAGAGATCGACATACTCTAGCGTATGACAGAGGTCACAGAATCCGTAGGGAATTTAAACAGTA
CTCTCTAGAGAGAAACAGCCCCTTTTGGTGGACAAACTCCCACCATGACGGTAAATTATGGAATTTAAAT
GCCTATAGAACTGATGTGATTCAAGCCCTAGGAGGTATTGAAACAATTTTGGAACACACTTTATTTAAGG
GGACTGGTTTTAATTCATGGGAAGGTTTGTTTTGGGAAAAGGCGTCCGGGTTTGAGGATTCCATGCAATT
TAAGAAGCTAACTCATGCTCAAAGAACTGGTTTAAGCCAAATTCCAAATCGTAGATTTACCTTATGGTGG
TCACCAACTATTAACAGAGCAAATGTCTATGTCGGTTTCTTGGTGCAATTGGATCTGACTGGTATCTTCC
TCCATGGTAAAATTCCTACGTTAAAAATATCTTTAATTCAAATATTCCGTGCTCATTTGTGGCAAAAAAT
ACATGAAAGTATAGTTTTTGATATTTGTCAAATTCTCGATGGTGAGCTAGATGTTTTGCAAATTGAATCT
GTGACTAAAGAAACAGTGCATCCCCGCAAATCGTACAAGATGAATTCATCTGCCGCGGACATAACTATGG
AAAGTGTTCATGAATGGGAAGTTTCAAAACCCTCCCTATTACATGAAACAAATGACTCATTTAAGGGATT
GATTACCAACAAAATGTGGTTTGATGTACAATTGAGATACGGTGATTATGATTCTCATGATATATCTCGT
TATGTGAGGGCAAAATTCCTCGATTATACAACAGATAATGTCAGCATGTATCCCTCCCCAACAGGTGTTA
TGATCGGTATCGATTTGGCTTATAACATGTATGATGCCTATGGTAATTGGTTCAACGGATTAAAACCTTT
GATACAAAATAGTATGAGAACAATTATGAAAGCTAACCCAGCATTATATGTCCTTCGTGAACGTATTAGA
AAAGGTCTTCAAATATATCAATCTAGTGTACAGGAACCATTTTTAAACTCCTCAAACTATGCCGAGTTAT
TCAATAACGACATTAAACTCTTCGTTGACGACACTAATGTGTATAGAGTTACTGTCCACAAGAAATTTGA
AGGGAACGTTGCTACAAAAGCAATTAATGGTTGCATTTTCACTTTAAATCCAAAGACTGGGCATCTGTTT
CTGAAAATTATCCATACCTCTGTATGGGCCGGTCAAAAACGTTTAAGCCAATTGGCCAAATGGAAAACAG
CTGAGGAAGTTAGTGCTCTTGTGAGATCTTTGCCCAAAGAAGAGCAGCCAAAACAAATTATCGTCACAAG
AAAGGCAATGCTTGATCCTTTAGAGGTTCACATGCTTGACTTTCCTAACATAGCAATCAGGCCAACAGAG
CTGCGACTACCATTTTCAGCTGCAATGTCAATAGATAAACTTTCTGATGTTGTGATGAAAGCTACTGAAC
CTCAGATGGTTCTGTTTAACATTTATGATGATTGGTTAGACCGTATTTCATCGTACACTGCATTTTCTAG
ACTTACACTACTTTTAAGAGCTTTAAAGACGAACGAGGAAAGTGCCAAAATGATTCTACTCAGTGACCCC
ACGATCACTATCAAATCGTACCATTTATGGCCTTCATTCACTGATGAACAATGGATCACTATCGAATCTC
AAATGAGAGATTTGATTTTGACTGAGTACGGCAGAAAATACAATGTCAATATATCTGCCTTAACTCAAAC
GGAAATTAAAGATATTATATTGGGTCAAAATATCAAGGCACCATCTGTGAAGAGACAAAAAATGGCTGAA
TTAGAAGCTGCCAGGTCAGAAAAGCAGAACGACGAAGAAGCTGCAGGTGCATCAACTGTTATGAAAACTA
AAACTATCAATGCGCAAGGTGAGGAGATAGTTGTAGTAGCTTCCGCTGATTACGAAAGTCAAACGTTTAG
T
[735 nt withheld, positions 6442-7176]
TTACAGTTTAGCGAATTGGCGGGGGACGAAGAGTTAGAGGCCGAACAAATCGATGTATTTAGCTGAATAT
ATTCCCCAATAAACTGGAATCTGTTATTTCATAGATATATATGTAAGTATAAGTTTGTATGTATAATATT
CAACGCATTTTTTATGCCCGTCGTAGTTGCTACCTACCACACGATGATGTATTATAATTTCGGAACTACT
TCAAAGCTACGCTTTCCGCACTATGAAAAGCTATAAGTATGTGAAAATTGGTCATTGACTGTGATTCTAT
TTCAAAAAGTAACCAAAGGAGATAGACATCGTTCGGACAGAAAATGGTCCGTTGTCACTCCCATTCCATT
ATGTCCTTCATATAGAAATTGGATATTCTTGTTTTCATTTCGCGCAATAAAGCAATTCCGTGCGGCAGAA
AGAACTTATATATATTTAACTGATCTTACGCTATTTATGGCAAAACTTGTGTTACATTTTTGAAGATAAA
GTTACAATCATTACGGCAGCCTCAAAACAAAATTGGGAGAAAACATACTCAAGTGAGTACTCATTTTGTG
CAAGCAAACACTGACAATTGAAGAGATCGTCAGGATGCCCGGAACGCCACAGAAGAACAAGAGGTCTGCG
AGTATATCTGTTTCACCTGCGAAGAAGACAGAGGAAAAAGAAATAATACAAAATGATTCAAAGGCGATAT
TATCTAAGCAAACTAAGAGGAAAAAAAAGTATGCTTTTGCTCCTATAAATAACTTAAATGGGAAGAACAC
CAAGGTATCCAATGCAAGTGTCCTAAAGTCAATAGCCGTTTCACAAGTACGAAATACATCAAGAACAAAA
GATATAAACAAAGCAGTTAGCAAGAGCGTAAAGCAATTACCAAATTCACAAGTTAAACCGAAACGGGAAA
TGTCTAATTTGAGTAGGCATCACGATTTCACTCAAGACGAGGACGGCCCCATGGAAGAAGTAATATGGAA
ATATTCACCTTTACAACGAGATATGTCCGACAAAACAACAAGCGCTGCCGAATACTCTGATGACTACGAA
GATGTCCAAAATCCCTCTTCTACACCTATAGTCCCTAATCGACTGAAAACTGTTCTTAGTTTCACAAATA
TCCAAGTACCCAACGCTGACGTAAATCAACTCATTCAAGAAAATGGAAATGAGCAAGTGCGTCCTAAACC
AGCAGAAATATCTACCAGGGAGTCTCTCCGTAATATAGATGATATTCTCGATGATATAGAGGGCGATTTA
ACTATAAAACCGACGATAACGAAATTCAGCGATTTGCCATCTTCACCCATCAAGGCACCCAACGTTGAAA
AAAAAGCAGAGGTGAATGCAGAAGAAGTAGATAAAATGGATTCAACAGGAGATAGCAACGATGGCGATGA
CTCTTTGATAGATATTTTAACTCAAAAGTATGTTGAGAAACGCAAGAGTGAGAGTCAGATAACAATTCAA
GGCAACACCAATCAAAAAAGTGGAGCCCAGGAAAGTTGTGGGAAGAATGATAACACAAAATCGAGAGGAG
AAATTGAAGATCATGAAAATGTAGACAATCAAGCCAAAACAGGCAATGCATTTTATGAGAATGAAGAAGA
CAGTAATTGCCAAAGAATTAAAAAAAATGAAAAAATAGAATACAATTCTTCAGACGAATTTTCAGACGAT
TCACTAATTGAACTATTGAACGAAACTCAAACACAAGTGGAACCTAACACTATTGAACAAGATTTAGACA
AAGTGGAGAAAATGGTCTCTGACGATTTGAGAATTGCTACTGATTCCACTTTATCCGCATATGCTCTCAG
AGCTAAGTCTGGTGCTCCAAGAGACGGCGTAGTACGATTAGTAATAGTAAGCTTACCTCCAATTCGCCCT
ATAGTGAGTCGTATTACAATTCACTGGCCGTCGTTTTACAACGTCGTGACTGGGAAAACCCTGGCGTTAC
CCAACTTAATCGCCTTGCAGCACATCCCCCTTTCGCCAGCTGGCGTAATAGCGAAGAGGCCCGCACCGAT
CGCCCTTCCCAACAGTTGCGCAGCCTGAATGGCGAATGG
[124 nt withheld, positions 9246-9369]
C
[91 nt withheld, positions 9371-9461]
A
[49 nt withheld, positions 9463-9511]
CCTTTGACGTTGGAGTCCACGTTCTTT
[37 nt withheld, positions 9539-9575]
ACCCTATCTCGGTCTATTCTTTTGATTTATAAGGGATTTTGCCGATTTCGGCCTATTGGTTAAAAAATGA
GCTGATTTAACAAAAATTTAACGCGAATTTTAACAAAATATTAACGCTTACAATTTCCTGATGCGGTATT
TTCTCCTTACGCATCTGTGCGGTATTTCACACCGCATAGATCCGTCGAGTTCAAGAGAAAAAAAAAGAAA
AAGCAAAAAGAAAAAAGGAAAGCGCGCCTCGTTCAGAATGACACGTATAGAATGATGCATTACCTTGTCA
TCTTCAGTATCATACTGTTCGTATACATACTTACTGACATTCATAGGTATACATATATACACATGTATAT
ATATCGTATGCTGCAGCTTTAAATAATCGGTGTCACTACATAAGAACACCTTTGGTGGAGGGAACATCGT
TGGTACCATTGGGCGAGGTGGCTTCTCTTATGGCAACCGCAAGAGCCTTGAACGCACTCTCACTACGGTG
ATGATCATTCTTGCCTCGCAGACAATCAACGTGGAGGGTAATTCTGCTAGCCTCTGCAAAGCTTTCAAGA
AAATGCGGGATCATCTCGCAAGAGAGATCTCCTACTTTCTCCCTTTGCAAACCAAGTTCGACAACTGCGT
ACGGCCTGTTCGAAAGATCTACCACCGCTCTGGAAAGTGCCTCATCCAAAGGCGCAAATCCTGATCCAAA
CCTTTTTACTCCACGCACGGCCCCTAGGGCCTCTTTAAAAGCTTGACCGAGAGCAATCCCGCAGTCTTCA
GTGGTGTGATGGTCGTCTATGTGTAAGTCACCAATGCACTCAACGATTAGCGACCAGCCGGAATGCTTGG
CCAGAGCATGTATCATATGGTCCAGAAACCCTATACCTGTGTGGACGTTAATCACTTGCGATTGTGTGGC
CTGTTCTGCTACTGCTTCTGCCTCTTTTTCTGGGAAGATCGAGTGCTCTATCGCTAGGGGACCACCCTTT
AAAGAGATCGCAATCTGAATCTTGGTTTCATTTGTAATACGCTTTACTAGGGCTTTCTGCTCTGTCATCT
TTGCCTTCGTTTATCTTGCCTGCTCATTTTTTAGTATATTCTTCGAAGAAATCACATTACTTTATATAAT
GTATAATTCATTATGTGATAATGCCAATCGCTAAGAAAAAAAAAGAGTCATCCGCTAGGTGGAAAAAAAA
AAATGAAAATCATTACCGAGGCATAAAAAAATATAGAGTGTACTAGAGGAGGCCAAGAGTAATAGAAAAA
GAAAATTGCGGGAAAGGACTGTGTTATGACTTCCCTGACTAATGCCGTGTTCAAACGATACCTGGCAGTG
ACTCCTAGCGCTCACCAAGCTCTTAAAACGGGAATTTATGGTGCACTCTCAGTACAATCTGCTCTGATGC
CGCATAGTTAAGCCAGCCCCGACACCCGCCAACACCCGCTGACGCGCCCTGACGGGCTTGTCTGCTCCCG
GCATCCGCTTACAGACAAGCTGTGACCGTCTCCGGGAGCTGCATGTGTCAGAGGTTTTCACCGTCATCAC
CGAAACGCGCGAGACGAAAGGGCCTCGTGATACGCCTATTTTTATAGGTTAATGTCATGATAATAATGGT
TTCTTAGGGTCCTTTTCATCACGTGCTATAAAAATAATTATAATTTAAATTTTTTAATATAAATATATAA
ATTAAAAATAGAAAGTAAAAAAAGAAATTAAAGAAAAAATAGTTTTTGTTTTCCGAAGATGTAAAAGACT
CTAGGGGGATCGCCAACAAATACTACCTTTTATCTTGCTCTTCCTGCTCTCAGGTATTAATGCCGAATTG
TTTCATCTTGTCTGTGTAGAAGACCACACACGAAAATCCTGTGATTTTACATTTTACTTATCGTTAATCG
AATGTATATCTATTTAATCTGCTTTTCTTGTCTAATAAATATATATGTAAAGTACGCTTTTTGTTGAAAT
TTTTTAAACCTTTGTTTATTTTTTTTTCTTCATTCCGTAACTCTTCTACCTTCTTTATTTACTTTCTAAA
ATCCAAATACAAAACATAAAAATAAATAAACACAGAGTAAATTCCCAAATTATTCCATCATTAAAAGATA
CGAGGCGCGTGTAAGTTACAGGCAAGCGATCCGTCAGGTGGCACTTTTCGGGGAAATGTGCGCGGAACCC
CTATTTGTTTATTTTTCTAAATACATTCAAATATGTATCCGCTCATGAGACAATAACCCTGATAAATGCT
TCAATAATATTGAAAAAGGAAGAGTATGAGTATTCAACATTTCCGTGTCGCCCTTATTCCCTTTTTTGCG
GCATTTTGCCTTCCTGTTTTTGCTCACCCAGAAACGCTGGTGAAAGTAAAAGATGCTGAAGATCAGTTGG
GTGCACGAGTGGGTTACATCGAACTGGATCTCAACAGCGGTAAGATCCTTGAGAGTTTTCGCCCCGAAGA
ACGTTTTCCAATGATGAGCACTTTTAAAGTTCTGCTATGTGGCGCGGTATTATCCCGTATTGACGCCGGG
CAAGAGCAACTCGGTCGCCGCATACACTATTCTCAGAATGACTTGGTTGAGTACTCACCAGTCACAGAAA
AGCATCTTACGGATGGCATGACAGTAAGAGAATTATGCAGTGCTGCCATAACCATGAGTGATAACACTGC
GGCCAACTTACTTCTGACAACGATCGGAGGACCGAAGGAGCTAACCGCTTTTTTGCACAACATGGGGGAT
CATGTAACTCGCCTTGATCGTTGGGAACCGGAGCTGAATGAAGCCATACCAAACGACGAGCGTGACACCA
CGATGCCTGTAGCAATGGCAACAACGTTGCGCAAACTATTAACTGGCGAACTACTTACTCTAGCTTCCCG
GCAACAATTAATAGACTGGATGGAGGCGGATAAAGTTGCAGGACCACTTCTGCGCTCGGCCCTTCCGGCT
GGCTGGTTTATTGCTGATAAATCTGGAGCCGGTGAGCGTGGGTCTCGCGGTATCATTGCAGCACTGGGGC
CAGATGGTAAGCCCTCCCGTATCGTAGTTATCTACACGACGGGGAGTCAGGCAACTATGGATGAACGAAA
TAGACAGATCGCTGAGATAGGTGCCTCACTGATTAAGCATTGGTAACTGTCAGACCAAGTTTACTCATAT
ATACTTTAGATTGATTTAAAACTTCATTTTTAATTTAAAAGGATCTAGGTGAAGATCCTTTTTGATAATC
TCATGACCAAAATCCCTTAACGTGAGTTTTCGTTCCACTGAGCGTCAGACCCCGTAGAAAAGATCAAAGG
ATCTTCTTGAGATCCTTTTTTTCTGCGCGTAATCTGCTGCTTGCAAACAAAAAAACCACCGCTACCAGCG
GTGGTTTGTTTGCCGGATCAAGAGCTACCAACTCTTTTTCCGAAGGTAACTGGCTTCAGCAGAGCGCAGA
TACCAAATACTGTTCTTCTAGTGTAGCCGTAGTTAGGCCACCACTTCAAGAACTCTGTAGCACCGCCTAC
ATACCTCGCTCTGCTAATCCTGTTACCAGTGGCTGCTGCCAGTGGCGATAAGTCGTGTCTTACCGGGTTG
GACTCAAGACGATAGTTACCGGATAAGGCGCAGCGGTCGGGCTGAACGGGGGGTTCGTGCACACAGCCCA
GCTTGGAGCGAACGACCTACACCGAACTGAGATACCTACAGCGTGAGCTATGAGAAAGCGCCACGCTTCC
CGAAGGGAGAAAGGCGGACAGGTATCCGGTAAGCGGCAGGGTCGGAACAGGAGAGCGCACGAGGGAGCTT
CCAGGGGGAAACGCCTGGTATCTTTATAGTCCTGTCGGGTTTCGCCACCTCTGACTTGAGCGTCGATTTT
TGTGATGCTCGTCAGGGGGGCGGAGCCTATGGAAAAACGCCAGCAACGCGGCCTTTTTACGGTTCCTGGC
CTTTTGCTGGCCTTTTGCTCACATGTTCTTTCCTGCGTTATCCCCTGATTCTGTGGATAACCGTATTACC
GCCTTTGAGTGAGCTGATACCGCTCGCCGCAGCCGAACGACCGAGCGCAGCGAGTCAGTGAGCGAGGAAG
CGGAAGAGCGCCCAATACGCAAACCGCCTCTCCCCGCGCGTTGGCCGATTCATTAATGCAGCTGGCACGA
CAGGTTTCCCGACTGGAAAGCGGGCAGTGAGCGCAACGCAATTAATGTGAGTTAGCTCACTCATTAGGCA
CCCCAGGCTTTACACTTTATGCTTCCGGCTCGTATGTTGTGTGGAATTGTGAGCGGATAACAATTTCACA
CAGGAAACAGCTATGACCATGATTACGCCAAGCTCGAAATTAACCCTCACTAAAGGGAACAAAAGCTGGT
ACCGGGCCCCCCCTCGAGACTTCAAAGCATGGTTTGGTTTGGGCCAGGCTTATGCTCTCCTGGACATGCA
TTTATATTCTCTTTACTACTTCCAGAAAGCTTGCACTTTGAAACCTTGGGATCGTCGGATTTGGCAAGTA
TTGGGAGAATGTTATAGTAAGACGGGAAATAAGGTAGAAGCTATAAAATGCTACAAAAGATCCATAAAAG
CTTCACAAACGGTCGATCAAAATACTTCAATATATTACCGGTTAGCGCAACTATATGAAGAACTTGAAGA
CTTGCAAGAATGTAAGAAGTTCATGATGAAATGTGTAGATGTGGAAGAACTTCTGGAAGGTATAGTAACA
GATGAAACCGTGAAGGCTAGGCTTTGGCTGGCAATATTTGAGATTAAGGCAGGAAACTACCAATTGGCTT
ATGATTATGCCATGGGGGTATCTAGTGGAACGTCTCAAGAGATTGAAGAGGCTCGTATGCTGGCTCGGGA
GTGCAGAAGGCATATGTAGTGAAGTGAACATACACATAGCTATTCGTACTAAATGATATGAAATTTTTAT
AAATGCCAGGCTATATAGCTATTTAAAGTGACCATGGCAGAAGGATGAACCGAGGTAATACGGCTAGTAC
AAAAGCAACAAAGTTAGGAATACAATTTGAGAAACGAAGACCATAGAAAATACTTGTGCGATTGAACTTC
CTTCCAAAAAAAAAATAGCGTCAAAGAAAG
Features (pLannotate 1.2.2; 21 found; start..end, strand, type, name):
      1..7239    +  CDS            PRP8 (sequence partly withheld): PRP8_YEAST - Also known as DBF3, DNA39, RNA8, SLT21, USA2. Experimental evidence at protein level: Swiss-Prot protein existence level 1. Functions as a scaffold that mediates the ordered assembly of spliceosomal proteins and snRNAs. Required for association of BRR2 with the spliceosomal U5 snRNP, and the subsequent assembly of the U4/U6-U5 tri-snRNP complex. Functions as scaffold that positions spliceosomal U2, U5 and U6 snRNAs at splice sites on pre-mRNA substrates, so that splicing can occur. Interacts with both the 5' and the 3' splice site, as well as the branch region. Has a role in branc
   7771..9051    +  CDS            DNA2 (fragment): DNA2_YEAST - Experimental evidence at protein level: Swiss-Prot protein existence level 1. Key enzyme involved in DNA replication and DNA repair. Involved in Okazaki fragments processing by cleaving long flaps that escape FEN1: flaps that are longer than 27 nucleotides are coated by replication protein A complex (RPA), leading to recruit DNA2 which cleaves the flap until it is too short to bind RPA and becomes a substrate for FEN1. Also involved in 5'-end resection of DNA during double-strand break (DSB) repair by mediating the cleavage of 5'-ssDNA. Possesses different enzymatic activities, su
   9064..9082    -  promoter       T7 promoter: promoter for bacteriophage T7 RNA polymerase
   9085..9242    +  CDS            lacZα (fragment): LacZα fragment of β-galactosidase; lacZ fragment
   9246..9674    +  rep_origin     f1 ori (sequence partly withheld): f1 bacteriophage origin of replication; arrow indicates direction of (+) strand synthesis
   9702..9753    -  misc_feature   bom (fragment): basis of mobility region from pBR322
   9961..10623   -  CDS            HIS3: imidazoleglycerol-phosphate dehydratase, required for histidine biosynthesis; S. cerevisiae HIS3; yeast auxotrophic marker
  10624..10811   -  promoter       HIS3 promoter: S. cerevisiae HIS3
  10861..10941   +  CDS            MRM1 (fragment): MRM1_YEAST - Also known as PET56 From Saccharomyces cerevisiae (strain ATCC 204508 / S288c) (Baker's yeast).
  10942..10991   -  misc_feature   bom (fragment): basis of mobility region from pBR322
  11093..11128   -  CDS            rop (fragment): Rop protein, which maintains plasmids at low copy number; rop
  11203..11706   +  misc_feature   CEN/ARS: S. cerevisiae CEN6 centromere fused to an autonomously replicating sequence
  11736..11840   +  promoter       AmpR promoter: bla
  11841..12701   +  CDS            AmpR: β-lactamase; bla; confers resistance to ampicillin, carbenicillin, and related antibiotics
  12872..13460   +  rep_origin     ori: high-copy-number ColE1/pMB1/pBR322/pUC origin of replication
  13643..13735   +  CDS            lacI (fragment): lac repressor; lacI; The lac repressor binds to the lac operator to inhibit transcription in E. coli. This inhibition can be relieved by adding lactose or isopropyl-β-D-thiogalactopyranoside (IPTG).
  13748..13769   +  protein_bind   CAP binding site: CAP binding activates transcription in the presence of cAMP. E. coli catabolite activator protein
  13784..13814   +  promoter       lac promoter: promoter for the E. coli lac operon
  13818..13840   +  protein_bind   lac operator (fragment): The lac repressor binds to the lac operator to inhibit transcription in E. coli. This inhibition can be relieved by adding lactose or isopropyl-β-D-thiogalactopyranoside (IPTG). lac repressor encoded by lacI
  13883..13901   +  promoter       T3 promoter: promoter for bacteriophage T3 RNA polymerase
  13927..14421   +  CDS            CDC23 (fragment): CDC23_YEAST - Experimental evidence at protein level: Swiss-Prot protein existence level 1. Component of the anaphase promoting complex/cyclosome (APC/C), a cell cycle-regulated E3 ubiquitin-protein ligase complex that controls progression through mitosis and the G1 phase of the cell cycle. The APC/C is thought to confer substrate specificity and, in the presence of ubiquitin-conjugating E2 enzymes, it catalyzes the formation of protein-ubiquitin conjugates that are subsequently degraded by the 26S proteasome. In early mitosis, the APC/C is activated by CDC20 and targets securin PDS1, the B-ty
