[The description below was written by a language model from this plasmid's Addgene catalogue record and pLannotate feature annotations shown in this document.]
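Description:
pRS313 - prp8 T1865K is a yeast–E. coli shuttle vector of about 14.6 kb built on pRS313, a centromeric plasmid. In Saccharomyces cerevisiae it is maintained through a CEN6/ARS element, which typically gives stable, low-copy inheritance, and it is selected by histidine prototrophy through the HIS3 marker and its own promoter. In bacteria it replicates from a ColE1/pUC-type origin and confers ampicillin resistance via β-lactamase. The backbone also carries an f1 origin, remnants of the lacZα/lac promoter cloning region, and T7 and T3 phage promoters that flank the insert.

The payload is the S. cerevisiae PRP8 gene, annotated as a coding sequence of roughly 7.2 kb and recorded as carrying the T1865K substitution. Prp8 is a large U5 snRNP protein that acts as a scaffold at the catalytic core of the spliceosome, positioning the snRNAs and contacting the splice sites and branch region of the pre-mRNA. No heterologous yeast promoter is annotated. The insert is flanked by fragments of CDC23 upstream and DNA2 downstream, which suggests that PRP8 was cloned as a genomic fragment with its surrounding sequence and is probably expressed from its native promoter, although the record does not state this explicitly.

The stated purpose is simply "yeast vector". The associated publication concerns a structural toggle in the Prp8 RNaseH domain that balances splicing fidelity against catalytic efficiency, so this plasmid most likely serves to supply a mutant prp8 allele in yeast for genetic and biochemical analysis of splicing. Part of the plasmid was derived from earlier published PRP8 constructs.
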