Addgene plasmid #90968: pRS313 - prp8 T1865K
Purpose: yeast vector
Depositing lab: Christine Guthrie. Depositing organization: University of California, San Francisco (UCSF). Publication: Structural toggle in the RNaseH domain of Prp8 helps balance splicing fidelity and catalytic efficiency. Mayerle M, Raghavan M, Ledoux S, Price A, Stepankiw N, Hadjivassiliou H, Moehle EA, Mendoza SD, Pleiss JA, Guthrie C, Abelson J. Proc Natl Acad Sci U S A. 2017 Apr 17. pii: 201701462. doi: 10.1073/pnas.1701462114. PubMed 28416677.
Backbone
  Vector backbone: pRS313
  Vector type: Yeast Expression
  Selectable markers: HIS3
Growth in bacteria
  Bacterial resistance: Ampicillin, 100 μg/mL
  Growth temperature: 37°C
  Growth strain: DH5alpha
  Copy number: Unknown
Gene/Insert
  Gene/Insert name: PRP8
  Species: S. cerevisiae (budding yeast)
  Mutation: T1865K
  Entrez Gene: PRP8 (a.k.a. YHR165C, DBF3, DNA39, RNA8, SLT21, USA2)
Resource information
  A portion of this plasmid was derived from a plasmid made by: Kuhn and Brow, Genetics 155: 1667–1682; Price et al., RNA. 2014 Jan;20(1):46-60
Terms and licenses: Academic/Nonprofit Terms; Industry Terms: Not Available to Industry
How to cite: pRS313 - prp8 T1865K was a gift from Christine Guthrie (Addgene plasmid # 90968 ; http://n2t.net/addgene:90968 ; RRID:Addgene_90968)
